>Addgene plasmid #175505 | PB-hEF1A-MG-U6-sgRNA | addgene full sequence | sequence record 345098 | Addgene NGS Result
TCGCGCGTTTCGGTGATGACGGTGAAAACCTCTGACACATGCAGCTCCCGGAGACGGTCACAGCTTGTCT
GTAAGCGGATGCCGGGAGCAGACAAGCCCGTCAGGGCGCGTCAGCGGGTGTTGGCGGGTGTCGGGGCTGG
CTTAACTATGCGGCATCAGAGCAGATTGTACTGAGAGTGCACCATATGCGGTGTGAAATACCGCACAGAT
GCGTAAGGAGAAAATACCGCATCAGGCGCCATTCGCCATTCAGGCTGCGCAACTGTTGGGAAGGGCGATC
GGTGCGGGCCTCTTCGCTATTACGCCAGCTGGCGAAAGGGGGATGTGCTGCAAGGCGATTAAGTTGGGTA
ACGCCAGGGTTTTCCCAGTCACGACGTTGTAAAACGACGGCCAGTGAATTCAAGCTTTATTATTTAACCC
TAGAAAGATAATCATATTGTGACGTACGTTAAAGATAATCATGCGTAAAATTGACGCATGTGTTTTATCG
GTCTGTATATCGAGGTTTATTTATTAATTTGAATAGATATTAAGTTTTATTATATTTACACTTACATACT
AATAATAAATTCAACAAACAATTTATTTATGTTTATTTATTTATTAAAAAAAAACAAAAACTCAAAATTT
CTTCTATAAAGTAACAAAACTTTTAAACATTCTCTCTTTTACAAAAATAAACTTATTTTGTACTTTAAAA
ACAGTCATGTTGTAATCGATAATAAGTAATTAGCTTAACCTATACATAATAGAAACAAATTATACTTATT
AGTCAGTCAGAAACAACTTTGGCACATATCAATATTATGCTCTCGTTAATTAACTCGAGGGATCCGGCGC
GCCTGTCATTCTAAATCTCTCTTTCAGCCTAAAGCTTTTTCCCCGTATCCCCCCAGGTGTCTGCAGGCTC
AAAGAGCAGCGAGAAGCGTTCAGAGGAAAGCGATCCCGTGCCACCTTCCCCGTGCCCGGGCTGTCCCCGC
ACGCTGCCGGCTCGGGGATGCGGGGGGAGCGCCGGACCGGAGCGGAGCCCCGGGCGGCTCGCTGCTGCCC
CCTAGCGGGGGAGGGACGTAATTACATCCCTGGGGGCTTTGGGAGGGGGCTGTCCCCGTGAGCTCCCAGG
CGCGCCTGTCATTCTAAATCTCTCTTTCAGCCTAAAGCTTTTTCCCCGTATCCCCCCAGGTGTCTGCAGG
CTCAAAGAGCAGCGAGAAGCGTTCAGAGGAAAGCGATCCCGTGCCACCTTCCCCGTGCCCGGGCTGTCCC
CGCACGCTGCCGGCTCGGGGATGCGGGGGGAGCGCCGGACCGGAGCGGAGCCCCGGGCGGCTCGCTGCTG
CCCCCTAGCGGGGGAGGGACGTAATTACATCCCTGGGGGCTTTGGGGGGGGGCTGTCCCCGTGAGCTCCC
AGGCGCGCCGCTAGCTTCGTGAGGCTCCGGTGCCCGTCAGTGGGCAGAGCGCACATCGCCCACAGTCCCC
GAGAAGTTGGGGGGAGGGGTCGGCAATTGAACCGGTGCCTAGAGAAGGTGGCGCGGGGTAAACTGGGAAA
GTGATGTCGTGTACTGGCTCCGCCTTTTTCCCGAGGGTGGGGGAGAACCGTATATAAGTGCAGTAGTCGC
CGTGAACGTTCTTTTTCGCAACGGGTTTGCCGCCAGAACACAGGTAAGTGCCGTGTGTGGTTCCCGCGGG
CCTGGCCTCTTTACGGGTTATGGCCCTTGCGTGCCTTGAATTACTTCCACGCCCCTGGCTGCAGTACGTG
ATTCTTGATCCCGAGCTTCGGGTTGGAAGTGGGTGGGAGAGTTCGAGGCCTTGCGCTTAAGGAGCCCCTT
CGCCTCGTGCTTGAGTTGAGGCCTGGCTTGGGCGCTGGGGCCGCCGCGTGCGAATCTGGTGGCACCTTCG
CGCCTGTCTCGCTGCTTTCGATAAGTCTCTAGCCATTTAAAATTTTTGATGACCTGCTGCGACGCTTTTT
TTCTGGCAAGATAGTCTTGTAAATGCGGGCCAAGATCTGCACACTGGTATTTCGGTTTTTGGGGCCGCGG
GCGGCGACGGGGCCCGTGCGTCCCAGCGCACATGTTCGGCGAGGCGGGGCCTGCGAGCGCGGCCACCGAG
AATCGGACGGGGGTAGTCTCAAGCTGGCCGGCCTGCTCTGGTGCCTGGCCTCGCGCCGCCGTGTATCGCC
CCGCCCTGGGCGGCAAGGCTGGCCCGGTCGGCACCAGTTGCGTGAGCGGAAAGATGGCCGCTTCCCGGCC
CTGCTGCAGGGAGCTCAAAATGGAGGACGCGGCGCTCGGGAGAGCGGGCGGGTGAGTCACCCACACAAAG
GAAAAGGGCCTTTCCGTCCTCAGCCGTCGCTTCATGTGACTCCACGGAGTACCGGGCGCCGTCCAGGCAC
CTCGATTAGTTCTCGAGCTTTTGGAGTACGTCGTCTTTAGGTTGGGGGGAGGGGTTTTATGCGATGGAGT
TTCCCCACACTGAGTGGGTGGAGACTGAAGTTAGGCCAGCTTGGCACTTGATGTAATTCTCCTTGGAATT
TGCCCTTTTTGAGTTTGGATCTTGGTTCATTCTCAAGCCTCAGACAGTGGTTCAAAGTTTTTTTCTTCCA
TTTCAGGTGTCGTGAGAGCTCGTTTAGTGAACCGTCAGATCGCCTGGAGACGCCATCCACGCTGTTTTGA
CCTCCATAGAAGACACACAAGTTTGTACAAAAAAGCTGAACGAGAAACGTAAAATGATATAAATATCAAT
ATATTAAATTAGATTTTGCATAAAAAACAGACTACATAATACTGTAAAACACAACATATCCAGTCACTAT
GGCGACAGAAGAAGTATAGGGATAACAGGGTAATTGTTGTAAGCGCGCTATGATGGAGGCTATGCCACTA
GAATCTGCGTTCGCTACCTTAGGACCGTTATAGTTAGAAGGAAAGCTCCATCATAGTGACTGGATATGTT
GTGTTTTACAGTATTATGTAGTCTGTTTTTTATGCAAAATCTAATTTAATATATTGATATTTATATCATT
TTACGTTTCTCGTTCAGCTTTCTTGTACAAAGTGGTATACCCATACGATGTTCCAGATTACGCTTAGTAA
TGAGAAATACTCAGAAGATGTCACTCACCATAGAGAGACCATTAATGGGTCTCCTAGGCCACTGAGCAAG
AACTATGAATGAGATCTTTAGACATATTGCGGCCGCTTTCTCCGCGATCCAGACATGATAAGATACATTG
ATGAGTTTGGACAAACCAAAACTAGAATGCAGTGAAAAAAATGCCTTATTTGTGAAATTTGTGATGCTAT
TGCCTTATTTGTAACCATTATAAGCTGCAATAAACAAGTTGGCAGGAAGAGGGCCTATTTCCCATGATTC
CTTCATATTTGCATATACGATACAAGGCTGTTAGAGAGATAATTGGAATTAATTTGACTGTAAACACAAA
GATATTAGTACAAAATACGTGACGTAGAAAGTAATAATTTCTTGGGTAGTTTGCAGTTTTAAAATTATGT
TTTAAAATGGACTATCATATGCTTACCGTAACTTGAAAGTATTTCGATTTCTTGGCTTTATATATCTTGT
GGAAAGGACGAAACACCGGAAGAGCGAGCTCTTCTGTTTTAGAGCTAGAAATAGCAAGTTAAAATAAGGC
TAGTCCGTTATCAACTTGAAAAAGTGGCACCGAGTCGGTGCTTTTTTTATCTATAACAAGAAAATATATA
TATAATAAGTTATCACGTAAGTAGAACATGAAATAACAATATAATTATCGTATGAGTTAAATCTTAAAAG
TCACGTAAAAGATAATCATGCGTCATTTTGACTCACGCGGTCGTTATAGTTCAAAATCAGTGACACTTAC
CGCATTGACAAGCACGCCTCACGGGAGCTCCAAGCGGCGACTGAGATGTCCTAAATGCACAGCGACGGAT
TCGCGCTATTTAGAAAGAGAGAGCAATATTTCAAGAATGCATGCGTCAATTTTACGCAGACTATCTTTCT
AGGGTTAAAAAAAGCTTGGCGTAATCATGGTCATAGCTGTTTCCTGTGTGAAATTGTTATCCGCTCACAA
TTCCACACAACATACGAGCCGGAAGCATAAAGTGTAAAGCCTGGGGTGCCTAATGAGTGAGCTAACTCAC
ATTAATTGCGTTGCGCTCACTGCCCGCTTTCCAGTCGGGAAACCTGTCGTGCCAGCTGCATTAATGAATC
GGCCAACGCGCGGGGAGAGGCGGTTTGCGTATTGGGCGCACTTCCGCTTCCTCGCTCACTGACTCGCTGC
GCTCGGTCGTTCGGCTGCGGCGAGCGGTATCAGCTCACTCAAAGGCGGTAATACGGTTATCCACAGAATC
AGGGGATAACGCAGGAAAGAACATGTGAGCAAAAGGCCAGCAAAAGGCCAGGAACCGTAAAAAGGCCGCG
TTGCTGGCGTTTTTCCATAGGCTCCGCCCCCCTGACGAGCATCACAAAAATCGACGCTCAAGTCAGAGGT
GGCGAAACCCGACAGGACTATAAAGATACCAGGCGTTTCCCCCTGGAAGCTCCCTCGTGCGCTCTCCTGT
TCCGACCCTGCCGCTTACCGGATACCTGTCCGCCTTTCTCCCTTCGGGAAGCGTGGCGCTTTCTCATAGC
TCACGCTGTAGGTATCTCAGTTCGGTGTAGGTCGTTCGCTCCAAGCTGGGCTGTGTGCACGAACCCCCCG
TTCAGCCCGACCGCTGCGCCTTATCCGGTAACTATCGTCTTGAGTCCAACCCGGTAAGACACGACTTATC
GCCACTGGCAGCAGCCACTGGTAACAGGATTAGCAGAGCGAGGTATGTAGGCGGTGCTACAGAGTTCTTG
AAGTGGTGGCCTAACTACGGCTACACTAGAAGAACAGTATTTGGTATCTGCGCTCTGCTGAAGCCAGTTA
CCTTCGGAAAAAGAGTTGGTAGCTCTTGATCCGGCAAACAAACCACCGCTGGTAGCGGTGGTTTTTTTGT
TTGCAAGCAGCAGATTACGCGCAGAAAAAAAGGATCTCAAGAAGATCCTTTGATCTTTTCTACGGGGTCT
GACGCTCAGTGGAACGAAAACTCACGTTAAGGGATTTTGGTCATGAGATTATCAAAAAGGATCTTCACCT
AGATCCTTTTAAATTAAAAATGAAGTTTTAAATCAATCTAAAGTATATATGAGTAAACTTGGTCTGACAG
TTACCAATGCTTAATCAGTGAGGCACCTATCTCAGCGATCTGTCTATTTCGTTCATCCATAGTTGCCTGA
CTCCCCGTCGTGTAGATAACTACGATACGGGAGGGCTTACCATCTGGCCCCAGTGCTGCAATGATACCGC
GTGACCCACGCTCACCGGCTCCAGATTTATCAGCAATAAACCAGCCAGCCGGAAGGGCCGAGCGCAGAAG
TGGTCCTGCAACTTTATCCGCCTCCATCCAGTCTATTAATTGTTGCCGGGAAGCTAGAGTAAGTAGTTCG
CCAGTTAATAGTTTGCGCAACGTTGTTGCCATTGCTACAGGCATCGTGGTGTCACGCTCGTCGTTTGGTA
TGGCTTCATTCAGCTCCGGTTCCCAACGATCAAGGCGAGTTACATGATCCCCCATGTTGTGCAAAAAAGC
GGTTAGCTCCTTCGGTCCTCCGATCGTTGTCAGAAGTAAGTTGGCCGCAGTGTTATCACTCATGGTTATG
GCAGCACTGCATAATTCTCTTACTGTCATGCCATCCGTAAGATGCTTTTCTGTGACTGGTGAGTACTCAA
CCAAGTCATTCTGAGAATAGTGTATGCGGCGACCGAGTTGCTCTTGCCCGGCGTCAATACGGGATAATAC
CGCGCCACATAGCAGAACTTTAAAAGTGCTCATCATTGGAAAACGTTCTTCGGGGCGAAAACTCTCAAGG
ATCTTACCGCTGTTGAGATCCAGTTCGATGTAACCCACTCGTGCACCCAACTGATCTTCAGCATCTTTTA
CTTTCACCAGCGTTTCTGGGTGAGCAAAAACAGGAAGGCAAAATGCCGCAAAAAAGGGAATAAGGGCGAC
ACGGAAATGTTGAATACTCATACTCTTCCTTTTTCAATATTATTGAAGCATTTATCAGGGTTATTGTCTC
ATGAGCGGATACATATTTGAATGTATTTAGAAAAATAAACAAATAGGGGTTCCGCGCACATTTCCCCGAA
AAGTGCCACCTGACGTCTAAGAAACCATTATTATCATGACATTAACCTATAAAAATAGGCGTATCACGAG
GCCCTTTCGTC
Features (pLannotate 1.2.2; 20 found; start..end, strand, type, name):
    137..236     +  misc_feature   bom (fragment): basis of mobility region from pBR322
    242..399     -  CDS            lacZα (fragment): LacZα fragment of β-galactosidase; lacZ fragment
   1442..1653    +  promoter       EF-1α core promoter: core promoter for human elongation factor EF-1α
   1654..1767    +  intron         EF-1α intron A (fragment): intron upstream of the start codon of human EF-1α
   2393..2596    +  intron         EF-1α intron A: truncated intron upstream of the start codon of human EF-1α
   2605..2639    +  promoter       TRE3GV promoter (fragment): 3rd-generation Tet-responsive promoter that can be activated by binding of Tet-On® 3G, optimized for retroviral and lentiviral vectors
   2677..2801    +  protein_bind   attR1: mutant version of attR; recombination site for the Gateway® LR reaction LR Clonase™
   2922..3046    -  protein_bind   attR2: mutant version of attR; recombination site for the Gateway® LR reaction LR Clonase™
   3048..3076    +  CDS            3xHA (fragment): three tandem HA epitope tags
   3196..3330    -  polyA_signal   SV40 poly(A) signal: SV40 polyadenylation signal
   3339..3579    +  promoter       U6 promoter: RNA polymerase III promoter for human U6 snRNA
   3606..3681    +  misc_RNA       gRNA scaffold: guide RNA scaffold for the Streptococcus pyogenes CRISPR/Cas9 system
   4044..4060    -  protein_bind   lac operator: The lac repressor binds to the lac operator to inhibit transcription in E. coli. This inhibition can be relieved by adding lactose or isopropyl-β-D-thiogalactopyranoside (IPTG). lac repressor encoded by lacI
   4068..4098    -  promoter       lac promoter: promoter for the E. coli lac operon
   4113..4134    -  protein_bind   CAP binding site: CAP binding activates transcription in the presence of cAMP. E. coli catabolite activator protein
   4147..4239    -  CDS            lacI (fragment): lac repressor; lacI; The lac repressor binds to the lac operator to inhibit transcription in E. coli. This inhibition can be relieved by adding lactose or isopropyl-β-D-thiogalactopyranoside (IPTG).
   4422..5010    -  rep_origin     ori: high-copy-number ColE1/pMB1/pBR322/pUC origin of replication
   5181..6041    -  CDS            AmpR: β-lactamase; bla; confers resistance to ampicillin, carbenicillin, and related antibiotics
   6042..6146    -  promoter       AmpR promoter: bla
   6241..35      +  CDS            rop (fragment) (across the origin): Rop protein, which maintains plasmids at low copy number; rop
