[The description below was written by a language model from this plasmid's Addgene catalogue record and pLannotate feature annotations shown in this document.]
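Description:
PB-hEF1A-MG-U6-sgRNA is an empty, all-in-one piggyBac transposon destination vector built on a pUC57 backbone (6,241 bp in total) for mammalian expression, CRISPR and synthetic biology work. It is propagated in E. coli as a high-copy plasmid through a ColE1/pUC-type origin and selected with ampicillin via the β-lactamase gene and its native promoter. Leftover lacZα, lac promoter/operator, lacI, bom and rop fragments are backbone remnants with no evident role in the payload.

The payload combines two expression units. The first is driven by the human EF-1α promoter (core promoter plus intron A segments) and leads into a pair of Gateway-type attR1 and attR2 recombination sites, which form the acceptor position for "Mega Gate" cloning of open reading frames or other elements. The interval between the two attR sites is short, and no counter-selection cassette such as ccdB or a chloramphenicol marker is annotated there, consistent with growth in a standard DH5alpha strain. Downstream of attR2 lie a small fragment matching an HA epitope tag and an SV40 polyadenylation signal, annotated in reverse orientation; a short TRE3GV-like fragment is also detected upstream of attR1. The second unit is a human U6 RNA polymerase III promoter followed by the S. pyogenes Cas9 guide RNA scaffold, with the spacer introduced by Golden Gate cloning.

The piggyBac inverted terminal repeats implied by the name and purpose are not called in the automated feature table, and no mammalian selection marker is annotated. With piggyBac transposase supplied, the vector is intended to integrate a chosen transgene and a guide RNA together into the genome, as used in pipelines for mammalian genetic screening.
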