Addgene plasmid #175505: PB-hEF1A-MG-U6-sgRNA
Purpose: (Empty Backbone) All-in-one piggyBac transposon destination vector for hEF1a expression of Mega Gate cloned elements and hU6 expression of Golden Gate cloned guide RNAs
Depositing lab: George Church. Depositing organization: Harvard Medical School. Publication: An integrated pipeline for mammalian genetic screening. Kramme C, Plesa AM, Wang HH, Wolf B, Smela MP, Guo X, Kohman RE, Chatterjee P, Church GM. Cell Rep Methods. 2021 Sep 27;1(6):100082. doi: 10.1016/j.crmeth.2021.100082. eCollection 2021 Oct 25. PubMed 35474898.
Backbone
  Vector backbone: pUC57
  Backbone size (bp): 6241
  Vector type: Mammalian Expression, CRISPR, Synthetic Biology
  Promoter: hEF1a, U6
Growth in bacteria
  Bacterial resistance: Ampicillin, 100 μg/mL
  Growth temperature: 37°C
  Growth strain: DH5alpha
  Copy number: High Copy
Gene/Insert
  Cloning method: Gateway Cloning
  Sequencing primers: 5′ M13 FWD; 3′ M13 REV
Terms and licenses: Academic/Nonprofit Terms; Industry Terms: Not Available to Industry
How to cite: PB-hEF1A-MG-U6-sgRNA was a gift from George Church (Addgene plasmid # 175505 ; http://n2t.net/addgene:175505 ; RRID:Addgene_175505)
